>Addgene plasmid #120728 | pcDNA-DDX11-Flag-KAE | addgene full sequence | sequence record 235214 | Addgene NGS Result
TCGACGGATCGGGAGATCTCCCGATCCCCTATGGTGCACTCTCAGTACAATCTGCTCTGATGCCGCATAG
TTAAGCCAGTATCTGCTCCCTGCTTGTGTGTTGGAGGTCGCTGAGTAGTGCGCGAGCAAAATTTAAGCTA
CAACAAGGCAAGGCTTGACCGACAATTGCATGAAGAATCTGCTTAGGGTTAGGCGTTTTGCGCTGCTTCG
CGATGTACGGGCCAGATATACGCGTTGACATTGATTATTGACTAGTTATTAATAGTAATCAATTACGGGG
TCATTAGTTCATAGCCCATATATGGAGTTCCGCGTTACATAACTTACGGTAAATGGCCCGCCTGGCTGAC
CGCCCAACGACCCCCGCCCATTGACGTCAATAATGACGTATGTTCCCATAGTAACGCCAATAGGGACTTT
CCATTGACGTCAATGGGTGGAGTATTTACGGTAAACTGCCCACTTGGCAGTACATCAAGTGTATCATATG
CCAAGTACGCCCCCTATTGACGTCAATGACGGTAAATGGCCCGCCTGGCATTATGCCCAGTACATGACCT
TATGGGACTTTCCTACTTGGCAGTACATCTACGTATTAGTCATCGCTATTACCATGGTGATGCGGTTTTG
GCAGTACATCAATGGGCGTGGATAGCGGTTTGACTCACGGGGATTTCCAAGTCTCCACCCCATTGACGTC
AATGGGAGTTTGTTTTGGCACCAAAATCAACGGGACTTTCCAAAATGTCGTAACAACTCCGCCCCATTGA
CGCAAATGGGCGGTAGGCGTGTACGGTGGGAGGTCTATATAAGCAGAGCTCTCTGGCTAACTAGAGAACC
CACTGCTTACTGGCTTATCGAAATTAATACGACTCACTATAGGGAGACCCAAGCTTATGCATCATCACCC
ATCACCACATGGCTAATGAAACACAGAAGGTTGGTGCCATCCATTTTCCTTTTCCCTTCACACCCTATTC
CATCCAGGAAGACTTCATGGCAGAGCTGTACCGGGTTTTGGAGGCTGGCAAGATTGGGATATTTGAGAGT
CCAACTGGCACTGGGAAGTCCTTAAGTCTTATTTGTGGGGCCCTCTCTTGGCTCCGTGACTTTGAACAGA
AGAAGCGTGAAGAAGAGGCACGACTCCTTGAAACTGGAACTGGCCCCTTACATGATGAGAAAGATGAATC
CCTGTGTCTGTCTTCTTCCTGCGAAGGGGCTGCAGGCACCCCGAGGCCTGCTGGAGAACCGGCCTGGGTT
ACTCAGTTTGTGCAGAAGAAAGAAGAGAGGGACCTGGTGGACCGACTAAAGGCGGAGCAGGCCAGGAGGA
AGCAGCGAGAAGAACGCCTGCAGCAGCTGCAGCACAGGGTGCAGCTCAAGTATGCAGCCAAGCGCCTGAG
GCAGGAAGAAGAAGAAAGAGAGAATCTCCTCCGCCTCAGCAGGGAGATGCTAGAGACAGGCCCGGAGGCT
GAGCGGCTGGAGCAGCTGGAGTCTGGGGAGGAGGAGCTGGTCCTCGCCAAAGCCGAGAGTGATGAGGAGA
AAAAGGTGGCGAGCAGAGTGGATGAGGATGAGGATGACCTGGAGGAAGAACACATAACTAAGATTTATTA
CTGTAGTCGGACACACTCCCAGCTGGCCCAGTTTGTGCATGAGGTGAAGAAGAGCCCCTTTGGCAAGGAT
GTTCGGCTGGTCTCCCTTGGCTCCCGGCAGAACCTTTGTGTAAATGAAGACGTGAAAAGCCTAGGTTCTG
TGCAGCTTATCAACGACCGCTGTGTGGACATGCAGAGAAGCAGGCACGAGAAGAAGAAAGGAGCTGAGGA
GGAGAAGCCAAAGAGGAGGAGGCAGGAGAAGCAGGCAGCCTGCCCCTTCTACAACCACGAGCAGATGGGC
CTTCTCCGGGATGAGGCCCTGGCAGAGGTGAAGGACATGGAGCAGCTGCTGGCCCTTGGGAAGGAGGCCC
GGGCCTGTCCCTATTACGGGAGCCGCCTTGCCATCCCTGCAGCCCAGCTGGTGGTGCTGCCCTATCAGAT
GCTGCTGCATGCGGCCACTCGGCAGGCCGCGGGCATCCGGCTGCAGGACCAGGTGGTGATCATCGACGAG
GCGCACAACCTGATCGACACCATCACGGGCATGCACAGCGTGGAGGTCAGCGGCTCCCAGCTCTGCCAGG
CCCATTCCCAGCTGCTGCAGTACGTGGAGCGATACGGGAAGCGTTTGAAGGCCAAGAACCTGATGTACCT
GAAGCAGATCCTGTATTTGCTGGAGAAATTCGTGGCTGTGCTAGGGGGGAACATTAAGCAAAATCCCAAT
ACACAGAGTCTGTCACAGACAGGGACGGAGCTGAAGACCATCAACGACTTTCTCTTCCAGAGCCAGATCG
ACAACATCAACCTGTTCAAGGTGCAGCGATACTGTGAGAAGAGCATGATCAGCAGAAAGCTCTTTGGATT
CACTGAACGGTACGGAGCAGTGTTCTCATCCCGGGAGCAGCCCAAACTGGCTGGGTTTCAGCAATTCCTG
CAGAGCCTGCAGCCCAGGACGACTGAAGCTCTTGCAGCCCCTGCAGACGAGAGTCAGGCCAGCACCCTGC
GACCAGCTTCTCCACTGATGCACATTGAAGGCTTCCTGGCAGCTCTCACTACGGCCAACCAGGACGGCAG
GGTCATCCTGAGCCGCCAAGGCAGCCTCAGTCAGAGCACCCTGAAGTTTTTGCTCCTGAATCCAGCTGTG
CACTTTGCCCAAGTGGTGAAGGAATGCCGGGCAGTGGTCATTGCGGGGGGTACCATGCAGCCGGTGTCAG
ACTTCCGGCAGCAGCTGCTGGCCTGTGCCGGGGTGGAAGCTGAGCGCGTGGTGGAGTTTTCCTGTGGTCA
CGTGATCCCTCCAGACAACATCCTGCCCCTTGTCATCTGCAGCGGGATCTCCAACCAGCCGCTGGAATTC
ACGTTCCAGAAGAGAGAGCTGCCTCAGATGATGGACGAGGTGGGTCGCATTCTCTGTAACCTGTGTGGTG
TGGTTCCTGGAGGGGTGGTCTGTTTCTTCCCCTCCTACGAGTACCTGCGCCAGGTCCATGCCCACTGGGA
GAAGGGTGGCCTGCTGGGCCGTCTGGCTGCCAGGAAGAAGATATTCCAGGAACCTAAGAGCGCACACCAG
GTGGAGCAGGTGCTGCTGGCATATTCCAGGTGCATCCAGGCCTGTGGCCAGGAGAGAGGCCAGGTGACAG
GGGCCCTGCTCCTCTCTGTGGTTGGAGGAAAGATGAGTGAAGGGATCAACTTCTCTGACAACCTAGGCCG
GTGTGTGGTGATGGTGGGCATGCCCTTCCCCAACATCAGGTCTGCAGAGCTGCAGGAGAAGATGGCCTAC
TTGGATCAAACCCTCCCCAGAGCCCCCGGCCAGGCACCCCCAGGGAAGGCTCTGGTGGAGAACCTGTGCA
TGAAGGCCGTCAACCAGTCCATAGGCAGGGCCATCAGGCACCAGAAGGATTTTGCCAGCGTAGTGCTCCT
GGACCAGCGATATGCCCGGCCCCCTGTCCTGGCCAAGCTGCCGGCCTGGATCCGAGCCCGTGTGGAGGTC
AAAGCTACCTTTGGCCCCGCCATTGCTGCTGTGCAGAAGTTTCACCGGGAGAAGTCGGCCTCTTCCGACT
ACAAAGACCATGACGGTGATTATAAAGATCATGACATCGATTACAAGGATGACGATGACAAGTGACTCGA
GCATGCATCTAGAGGGCCCTATTCTATAGTGTCACCTAAATGCTAGAGCTCGCTGATCAGCCTCGACTGT
GCCTTCTAGTTGCCAGCCATCTGTTGTTTGCCCCTCCCCCGTGCCTTCCTTGACCCTGGAAGGTGCCACT
CCCACTGTCCTTTCCTAATAAAATGAGGAAATTGCATCGCATTGTCTGAGTAGGTGTCATTCTATTCTGG
GGGGTGGGGTGGGGCAGGACAGCAAGGGGGAGGATTGGGAAGACAATAGCAGGCATGCTGGGGATGCGGT
GGGCTCTATGGCTTCTGAGGCGGAAAGAACCAGCTGGGGCTCTAGGGGGTATCCCC
[124 nt withheld, positions 4047-4170]
C
[91 nt withheld, positions 4172-4262]
A
[49 nt withheld, positions 4264-4312]
CCTTTGACGTTGGAGTCCACGTTCTTT
[37 nt withheld, positions 4340-4376]
ACCCTATCTCGGTCTATTCTTTTGATTTATAAGGGATTTTGCCGATTTCGGCCTATTGGTTAAAAAATGA
GCTGATTTAACAAAAATTTAACGCGAATTAATTCTGTGGAATGTGTGTCAGTTAGGGTGTGGAAAGTCCC
CAGGCTCCCCAGCAGGCAGAAGTATGCAAAGCATGCATCTCAATTAGTCAGCAACCAGGTGTGGAAAGTC
CCCAGGCTCCCCAGCAGGCAGAAGTATGCAAAGCATGCATCTCAATTAGTCAGCAACCATAGTCCCGCCC
CTAACTCCGCCCATCCCGCCCCTAACTCCGCCCAGTTCCGCCCATTCTCCGCCCCATGGCTGACTAATTT
TTTTTATTTATGCAGAGGCCGAGGCCGCCTCTGCCTCTGAGCTATTCCAGAAGTAGTGAGGAGGCTTTTT
TGGAGGCCTAGGCTTTTGCAAAAAGCTCCCGGGAGCTTGTATATCCATTTTCGGATCTGATCAAGAGACA
GGATGAGGATCGTTTCGCATGATTGAACAAGATGGATTGCACGCAGGTTCTCCGGCCGCTTGGGTGGAGA
GGCTATTCGGCTATGACTGGGCACAACAGACAATCGGCTGCTCTGATGCCGCCGTGTTCCGGCTGTCAGC
GCAGGGGCGCCCGGTTCTTTTTGTCAAGACCGACCTGTCCGGTGCCCTGAATGAACTGCAGGACGAGGCA
GCGCGGCTATCGTGGCTGGCCACGACGGGCGTTCCTTGCGCAGCTGTGCTCGACGTTGTCACTGAAGCGG
GAAGGGACTGGCTGCTATTGGGCGAAGTGCCGGGGCAGGATCTCCTGTCATCTCACCTTGCTCCTGCCGA
GAAAGTATCCATCATGGCTGATGCAATGCGGCGGCTGCATACGCTTGATCCGGCTACCTGCCCATTCGAC
CACCAAGCGAAACATCGCATCGAGCGAGCACGTACTCGGATGGAAGCCGGTCTTGTCGATCAGGATGATC
TGGACGAAGAGCATCAGGGGCTCGCGCCAGCCGAACTGTTCGCCAGGCTCAAGGCGCGCATGCCCGACGG
CGAGGATCTCGTCGTGACCCATGGCGATGCCTGCTTGCCGAATATCATGGTGGAAAATGGCCGCTTTTCT
GGATTCATCGACTGTGGCCGGCTGGGTGTGGCGGACCGCTATCAGGACATAGCGTTGGCTACCCGTGATA
TTGCTGAAGAGCTTGGCGGCGAATGGGCTGACCGCTTCCTCGTGCTTTACGGTATCGCCGCTCCCGATTC
GCAGCGCATCGCCTTCTATCGCCTTCTTGACGAGTTCTTCTGAGCGGGACTCTGGGGTTCGAAATGACCG
ACCAAGCGACGCCCAACCTGCCATCACGAGATTTCGATTCCACCGCCGCCTTCTATGAAAGGTTGGGCTT
CGGAATCGTTTTCCGGGACGCCGGCTGGATGATCCTCCAGCGCGGGGATCTCATGCTGGAGTTCTTCGCC
CACCCCAACTTGTTTATTGCAGCTTATAATGGTTACAAATAAAGCAATAGCATCACAAATTTCACAAATA
AAGCATTTTTTTCACTGCATTCTAGTTGTGGTTTGTCCAAACTCATCAATGTATCTTATCATGTCTGTAT
ACCGTCGACCTCTAGCTAGAGCTTGGCGTAATCATGGTCATAGCTGTTTCCTGTGTGAAATTGTTATCCG
CTCACAATTCCACACAACATACGAGCCGGAAGCATAAAGTGTAAAGCCTGGGGTGCCTAATGAGTGAGCT
AACTCACATTAATTGCGTTGCGCTCACTGCCCGCTTTCCAGTCGGGAAACCTGTCGTGCCAGCTGCATTA
ATGAATCGGCCAACGCGCGGGGAGAGGCGGTTTGCGTATTGGGCGCTCTTCCGCTTCCTCGCTCACTGAC
TCGCTGCGCTCGGTCGTTCGGCTGCGGCGAGCGGTATCAGCTCACTCAAAGGCGGTAATACGGTTATCCA
CAGAATCAGGGGATAACGCAGGAAAGAACATGTGAGCAAAAGGCCAGCAAAAGGCCAGGAACCGTAAAAA
GGCCGCGTTGCTGGCGTTTTTCCATAGGCTCCGCCCCCCTGACGAGCATCACAAAAATCGACGCTCAAGT
CAGAGGTGGCGAAACCCGACAGGACTATAAAGATACCAGGCGTTTCCCCCTGGAAGCTCCCTCGTGCGCT
CTCCTGTTCCGACCCTGCCGCTTACCGGATACCTGTCCGCCTTTCTCCCTTCGGGAAGCGTGGCGCTTTC
TCATAGCTCACGCTGTAGGTATCTCAGTTCGGTGTAGGTCGTTCGCTCCAAGCTGGGCTGTGTGCACGAA
CCCCCCGTTCAGCCCGACCGCTGCGCCTTATCCGGTAACTATCGTCTTGAGTCCAACCCGGTAAGACACG
ACTTATCGCCACTGGCAGCAGCCACTGGTAACAGGATTAGCAGAGCGAGGTATGTAGGCGGTGCTACAGA
GTTCTTGAAGTGGTGGCCTAACTACGGCTACACTAGAAGAACAGTATTTGGTATCTGCGCTCTGCTGAAG
CCAGTTACCTTCGGAAAAAGAGTTGGTAGCTCTTGATCCGGCAAACAAACCACCGCTGGTAGCGGTGGTT
TTTTTGTTTGCAAGCAGCAGATTACGCGCAGAAAAAAAGGATCTCAAGAAGATCCTTTGATCTTTTCTAC
GGGGTCTGACGCTCAGTGGAACGAAAACTCACGTTAAGGGATTTTGGTCATGAGATTATCAAAAAGGATC
TTCACCTAGATCCTTTTAAATTAAAAATGAAGTTTTAAATCAATCTAAAGTATATATGAGTAAACTTGGT
CTGACAGTTACCAATGCTTAATCAGTGAGGCACCTATCTCAGCGATCTGTCTATTTCGTTCATCCATAGT
TGCCTGACTCCCCGTCGTGTAGATAACTACGATACGGGAGGGCTTACCATCTGGCCCCAGTGCTGCAATG
ATACCGCGAGACCCACGCTCACCGGCTCCAGATTTATCAGCAATAAACCAGCCAGCCGGAAGGGCCGAGC
GCAGAAGTGGTCCTGCAACTTTATCCGCCTCCATCCAGTCTATTAATTGTTGCCGGGAAGCTAGAGTAAG
TAGTTCGCCAGTTAATAGTTTGCGCAACGTTGTTGCCATTGCTACAGGCATCGTGGTGTCACGCTCGTCG
TTTGGTATGGCTTCATTCAGCTCCGGTTCCCAACGATCAAGGCGAGTTACATGATCCCCCATGTTGTGCA
AAAAAGCGGTTAGCTCCTTCGGTCCTCCGATCGTTGTCAGAAGTAAGTTGGCCGCAGTGTTATCACTCAT
GGTTATGGCAGCACTGCATAATTCTCTTACTGTCATGCCATCCGTAAGATGCTTTTCTGTGACTGGTGAG
TACTCAACCAAGTCATTCTGAGAATAGTGTATGCGGCGACCGAGTTGCTCTTGCCCGGCGTCAATACGGG
ATAATACCGCGCCACATAGCAGAACTTTAAAAGTGCTCATCATTGGAAAACGTTCTTCGGGGCGAAAACT
CTCAAGGATCTTACCGCTGTTGAGATCCAGTTCGATGTAACCCACTCGTGCACCCAACTGATCTTCAGCA
TCTTTTACTTTCACCAGCGTTTCTGGGTGAGCAAAAACAGGAAGGCAAAATGCCGCAAAAAAGGGAATAA
GGGCGACACGGAAATGTTGAATACTCATACTCTTCCTTTTTCAATATTATTGAAGCATTTATCAGGGTTA
TTGTCTCATGAGCGGATACATATTTGAATGTATTTAGAAAAATAAACAAATAGGGGTTCCGCGCACATTT
CCCCGAAAAGTGCCACCTGACG
Features (pLannotate 1.2.2; 22 found; start..end, strand, type, name):
     30..82      -  misc_feature   bom (fragment): basis of mobility region from pBR322
    237..616     +  enhancer       CMV enhancer: human cytomegalovirus immediate early enhancer
    617..820     +  promoter       CMV promoter: human cytomegalovirus (CMV) immediate early promoter
    816..849     +  LTR            5' LTR (truncated) (fragment): truncated 5' long terminal repeat (LTR) from HIV-1
    865..883     +  promoter       T7 promoter: promoter for bacteriophage T7 RNA polymerase
    919..3636    +  CDS            DDX11L8: D11L8_HUMAN - Experimental evidence at protein level: Swiss-Prot protein existence level 1. Putative DNA helicase. From Homo sapiens (Human).
   3637..3702    +  CDS            3xFLAG: three tandem FLAG® epitope tags, followed by an enterokinase cleavage site
   3733..3751    -  promoter       SP6 promoter: promoter for bacteriophage SP6 RNA polymerase
   3777..4001    +  polyA_signal   bGH poly(A) signal: bovine growth hormone polyadenylation signal
   4005..4026    +  promoter       SV40 promoter (fragment): SV40 enhancer and early promoter
   4047..4475    +  rep_origin     f1 ori (sequence partly withheld): f1 bacteriophage origin of replication; arrow indicates direction of (+) strand synthesis
   4489..4818    +  promoter       SV40 promoter: SV40 enhancer and early promoter
   4885..5676    +  CDS            neo: KKA2_KLEPN - Also known as kan, nptII. Experimental evidence at protein level: Swiss-Prot protein existence level 1. Resistance to kanamycin, neomycin, paromomycin, ribostamycin, butirosin and gentamicin B. From Klebsiella pneumoniae.
   5700..5858    +  CDS            ble (fragment): BLE_KLEPN - Experimental evidence at protein level: Swiss-Prot protein existence level 1. Binding protein with a strong affinity to the bleomycin family of antibiotics. Binds to CL990; an antimitotic-antibiotic compound. From Klebsiella pneumoniae.
   5853..5974    +  polyA_signal   SV40 poly(A) signal: SV40 polyadenylation signal
   6047..6063    -  protein_bind   lac operator: The lac repressor binds to the lac operator to inhibit transcription in E. coli. This inhibition can be relieved by adding lactose or isopropyl-β-D-thiogalactopyranoside (IPTG). lac repressor encoded by lacI
   6071..6101    -  promoter       lac promoter: promoter for the E. coli lac operon
   6116..6137    -  protein_bind   CAP binding site: CAP binding activates transcription in the presence of cAMP. E. coli catabolite activator protein
   6150..6242    -  CDS            lacI (fragment): lac repressor; lacI; The lac repressor binds to the lac operator to inhibit transcription in E. coli. This inhibition can be relieved by adding lactose or isopropyl-β-D-thiogalactopyranoside (IPTG).
   6425..7013    -  rep_origin     ori: high-copy-number ColE1/pMB1/pBR322/pUC origin of replication
   7184..8044    -  CDS            AmpR: β-lactamase; bla; confers resistance to ampicillin, carbenicillin, and related antibiotics
   8045..8149    -  promoter       AmpR promoter: bla
