[The description below was written by a language model from this plasmid's Addgene catalogue record and pLannotate feature annotations shown in this document.]
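Description:
pcDNA-DDX11-Flag-KAE is a mammalian expression plasmid built on the Invitrogen pcDNA 3 backbone and carrying a mutant form of the human DNA helicase DDX11 (also called ChlR1), the gene associated with Warsaw breakage syndrome. It is propagated in E. coli as a high-copy plasmid through a ColE1/pUC-type origin with ampicillin selection (AmpR under its own bla promoter), and it also contains an f1 origin for single-stranded DNA production. For selection of transfected mammalian cells, an SV40 enhancer/early promoter drives a neomycin phosphotransferase gene terminated by the SV40 poly(A) signal, allowing G418 selection.

The DDX11 coding sequence was inserted between the HindIII and XhoI sites, downstream of the CMV immediate early enhancer and promoter and upstream of the bovine growth hormone polyadenylation signal. It is fused in frame at its C terminus to a 3xFLAG epitope for detection and immunoprecipitation. The automated annotation labels the open reading frame as the closely related paralogue DDX11L8, but the catalogue entry identifies it as DDX11. Flanking T7 and SP6 promoters come from the backbone and can serve for in vitro transcription or sequencing. The "KAE" variant replaces residues E201 and Y202 with lysine and alanine, changes introduced by a PCR-based method. The record does not state the functional consequence of these substitutions, although the associated study concerns the interaction of DDX11 with the fork-protection factor Timeless and its role in sister chromatid cohesion. The sequenced record is 8,178 nt, slightly shorter than the 8,230 bp listed total. The plasmid is intended for expressing Flag-tagged mutant DDX11 in mammalian cells.
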