Addgene plasmid #120728: pcDNA-DDX11-Flag-KAE
Purpose: Expression of a Flag-tagged version of DDX11 KAE mutant in mammalian cells
Depositing lab: Francesca Pisani. Depositing organization: CNR, Istituto di Biochimica delle Proteine. Publication: Interaction of the Warsaw breakage syndrome DNA helicase DDX11 with the replication fork-protection factor Timeless promotes sister chromatid cohesion. Cortone G, Zheng G, Pensieri P, Chiappetta V, Tate R, Malacaria E, Pichierri P, Yu H, Pisani FM. PLoS Genet. 2018 Oct 10;14(10):e1007622. doi: 10.1371/journal.pgen.1007622. eCollection 2018 Oct. PGENETICS-D-18-00612 PubMed 30303954.
Backbone
  Vector backbone: pcDNA 3
  Backbone manufacturer: Invitrogen
  Backbone size w/o insert (bp): 5446
  Total vector size (bp): 8230
  Vector type: Mammalian Expression
  Selectable markers: Neomycin (select with G418)
Growth in bacteria
  Bacterial resistance: Ampicillin, 100 μg/mL
  Growth temperature: 37°C
  Growth strain: DH5alpha
  Copy number: High Copy
Gene/Insert
  Gene/Insert name: DDX11 KAE mutant (alt name: Chlr1 KAE)
  Species: H. sapiens (human)
  Insert size (bp): 2784
  Mutation: Substitution of E201 and Y202 with K and A
  Entrez Gene: DDX11 (a.k.a. CHL1, CHLR1, KRG2, WABS)
  Promoter: CMV
  Tag / fusion protein: 3x FLAG (C terminal on insert)
  Cloning method: Restriction Enzyme; 5′ cloning site HindIII (not destroyed); 3′ cloning site XhoI (not destroyed)
  Sequencing primers: 5′ CMV-F
Terms and licenses: Academic/Nonprofit Terms; Industry Terms: Not Available to Industry
Depositor comments: Mutations were created by a PCR based method.
How to cite: pcDNA-DDX11-Flag-KAE was a gift from Francesca Pisani (Addgene plasmid # 120728 ; http://n2t.net/addgene:120728 ; RRID:Addgene_120728)
