>Addgene plasmid #120728 | pcDNA-DDX11-Flag-KAE | depositor partial sequence | sequence record 229333 | Sequence of the insert including the C-terminal 3xFLAG
ATGGCTAATGAAACACAGAAGGTTGGTGCCATCCATTTTCCTTTTCCCTTCACACCCTATTCCATCCAGG
AAGACTTCATGGCAGAGCTGTACCGGGTTTTGGAGGCTGGCAAGATTGGGATATTTGAGAGTCCAACTGG
CACTGGGAAGTCCTTAAGTCTTATTTGTGGGGCCCTCTCTTGGCTCCGTGACTTTGAACAGAAGAAGCGT
GAAGAAGAGGCACGACTCCTTGAAACTGGAACTGGCCCCTTACATGATGAGAAAGATGAATCCCTGTGTC
TGTCTTCTTCCTGCGAAGGGGCTGCAGGCACCCCGAGGCCTGCTGGAGAACCGGCCTGGGTTACTCAGTT
TGTGCAGAAGAAAGAAGAGAGGGACCTGGTGGACCGACTAAAGGCGGAGCAGGCCAGGAGGAAGCAGCGA
GAAGAACGCCTGCAGCAGCTGCAGCACAGGGTGCAGCTCAAGTATGCAGCCAAGCGCCTGAGGCAGGAAG
AAGAAGAAAGAGAGAATCTCCTCCGCCTCAGCAGGGAGATGCTAGAGACAGGCCCGGAGGCTGAGCGGCT
GGAGCAGCTGGAGTCTGGGGAGGAGGAGCTGGTCCTCGCCAAAGCCGAGAGTGATGAGGAGAAAAAGGTG
GCGAGCAGAGTGGATGAGGATGAGGATGACCTGGAGGAAGAACACATAACTAAGATTTATTACTGTAGTC
GGACACACTCCCAGCTGGCCCAGTTTGTGCATGAGGTGAAGAAGAGCCCCTTTGGCAAGGATGTTCGGCT
GGTCTCCCTTGGCTCCCGGCAGAACCTTTGTGTAAATGAAGACGTGAAAAGCCTAGGTTCTGTGCAGCTT
ATCAACGACCGCTGTGTGGACATGCAGAGAAGCAGGCACGAGAAGAAGAAAGGAGCTGAGGAGGAGAAGC
CAAAGAGGAGGAGGCAGGAGAAGCAGGCAGCCTGCCCCTTCTACAACCACGAGCAGATGGGCCTTCTCCG
GGATGAGGCCCTGGCAGAGGTGAAGGACATGGAGCAGCTGCTGGCCCTTGGGAAGGAGGCCCGGGCCTGT
CCCTATTACGGGAGCCGCCTTGCCATCCCTGCAGCCCAGCTGGTGGTGCTGCCCTATCAGATGCTGCTGC
ATGCGGCCACTCGGCAGGCCGCGGGCATCCGGCTGCAGGACCAGGTGGTGATCATCGACGAGGCGCACAA
CCTGATCGACACCATCACGGGCATGCACAGCGTGGAGGTCAGCGGCTCCCAGCTCTGCCAGGCCCATTCC
CAGCTGCTGCAGTACGTGGAGCGATACGGGAAGCGTTTGAAGGCCAAGAACCTGATGTACCTGAAGCAGA
TCCTGTATTTGCTGGAGAAATTCGTGGCTGTGCTAGGGGGGAACATTAAGCAAAATCCCAATACACAGAG
TCTGTCACAGACAGGGACGGAGCTGAAGACCATCAACGACTTTCTCTTCCAGAGCCAGATCGACAACATC
AACCTGTTCAAGGTGCAGCGATACTGTGAGAAGAGCATGATCAGCAGAAAGCTCTTTGGATTCACTGAAC
GGTACGGAGCAGTGTTCTCATCCCGGGAGCAGCCCAAACTGGCTGGGTTTCAGCAATTCCTGCAGAGCCT
GCAGCCCAGGACGACTGAAGCACTTGCAGCCCCTGCAGACGAGAGTCAGGCCAGCACCCTGCGACCAGCT
TCTCCACTGATGCACATTGAAGGCTTCCTGGCAGCTCTCACTACGGCCAACCAGGACGGCAGGGTCATCC
TGAGCCGCCAAGGCAGCCTCAGTCAGAGCACCCTGAAGTTTTTGCTCCTGAATCCAGCTGTGCACTTTGC
CCAAGTGGTGAAGGAATGCCGGGCAGTGGTCATTGCGGGGGGTACCATGCAGCCGGTGTCTGACTTCCGG
CAGCAGCTGCTGGCCTGTGCCGGGGTGGAAGCTGAGCGCGTGGTGGAGTTTTCCTGTGGTCACGTGATCC
CTCCAGACAACATCCTGCCCCTTGTCATCTGCAGCGGGATCTCCAACCAGCCGCTGGAATTCACGTTCCA
GAAAAGAGAGCTGCCTCAGATGATGGACGAGGTGGGTCGCATTCTCTGTAACCTGTGCGGTGTGGTTCCT
GGAGGGGTGGTCTGTTTCTTCCCCTCCTACGAGTACCTGCGCCAGGTCCATGCCCACTGGGAGAAGGGTG
GCCTGCTGGGCCGTCTGGCTGCCAGGAAGAAGATATTCCAGGAACCTAAGAGCGCACACCAGGTGGAGCA
GGTGCTGCTGGCATATTCCAGGTGCATCCAGGCCTGTGGCCAGGAGAGAGGCCAGGTGACAGGGGCCCTG
CTCCTCTCTGTGGTTGGAGGAAAGATGAGTGAAGGGATCAACTTCTCTGACAACCTAGGCCGGTGTGTGG
TGATGGTGGGCATGCCCTTCCCCAACATCAGGTCTGCAGAGCTGCAGGAGAAGATGGCCTACTTGGATCA
AACCCTCCCCAGAGCCCCCGGCCAGGCACCCCCAGGGAAGGCTCTGGTGGAGAACCTGTGCATGAAGGCC
GTCAACCAGTCCATAGGCAGGGCCATCAGGCACCAGAAGGATTTTGCCAGCGTAGTGCTCCTGGACCAGC
GATATGCCCGGCCCCCTGTCCTGGCCAAGCTGCCGGCCTGGATCCGAGCCCGTGTGGAGGTCAAAGCTAC
CTTTGGCCCCGCCATTGCTGCTGTGCAGAAGTTTCACCGGGAGAAGTCGGCCTCTTCCGACTACAAAGAC
CATGACGGTGATTATAAAGATCATGACATCGATTACAAGGATGACGATGACAAGTGA
